Addgene plasmid #27415: p2Flag CMV2-ZO-2
Depositing lab: Marius Sudol. Depositing organization: Geisinger Health Center. Publication: Functional complexes between YAP2 and ZO-2 are PDZ domain-dependent, and regulate YAP2 nuclear localization and signalling. Oka T, Remue E, Meerschaert K, Vanloo B, Boucherie C, Gfeller D, Bader GD, Sidhu SS, Vandekerckhove J, Gettemans J, Sudol M. Biochem J. 2010 Nov 25. 432(3):461-72. 10.1042/BJ20100870 PubMed 20868367.
Backbone
  Vector backbone: p2xFlag CMV2
  Backbone size w/o insert (bp): 4700
  Vector type: Mammalian Expression
Growth in bacteria
  Bacterial resistance: Ampicillin, 100 μg/mL
  Growth temperature: 37°C
  Growth strain: DH5alpha
  Copy number: High Copy
Gene/Insert
  Gene/Insert name: Zonula Occludens 2 (alt names: ZO-2; TJP2)
  Species: H. sapiens (human)
  Insert size (bp): 3573
  GenBank ID: AAH27592
  Entrez Gene: TJP2 (a.k.a. C9DUPq21.11, DFNA51, DUP9q21.11, FHCA1, PFIC4, X104, ZO2)
  Tag / fusion protein: 2xFlag (N terminal on backbone)
  Cloning method: Restriction Enzyme; 5′ cloning site KpnI (unknown if destroyed); 3′ cloning site XbaI (unknown if destroyed)
  Sequencing primers: 5′ CMV
Terms and licenses: Academic/Nonprofit Terms; Industry Terms: Not Available to Industry
How to cite: p2Flag CMV2-ZO-2 was a gift from Marius Sudol (Addgene plasmid # 27415 ; http://n2t.net/addgene:27415 ; RRID:Addgene_27415)
