[The description below was written by a language model from this plasmid's Addgene catalogue record.]
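Description:
p2Flag CMV2-ZO-2 is a mammalian expression plasmid built on the p2xFlag CMV2 backbone (about 4.7 kb without insert) and carrying the human tight-junction protein Zonula Occludens 2 (ZO-2, gene TJP2). The roughly 3.6 kb ZO-2 coding insert was introduced by restriction cloning between KpnI and XbaI sites, although the record does not say whether these sites survive in the final construct. It sits in frame behind a tandem 2xFlag epitope supplied by the backbone, so the protein is produced with an N-terminal double Flag tag. The backbone name and the listed CMV sequencing primer indicate that expression is driven by the cytomegalovirus immediate-early promoter, a strong constitutive promoter in most mammalian cell lines. No annotated feature table accompanies the record, so the promoter, polyadenylation signal and origin are not explicitly documented. In bacteria the plasmid is maintained at high copy number under ampicillin selection. No mammalian selection marker is recorded, which suggests use mainly in transient transfection.

ZO-2 is a PDZ domain-containing scaffolding protein of the MAGUK family that associates with tight junctions and can also shuttle to the nucleus. The Flag tag allows the overexpressed protein to be detected by immunoblotting or immunofluorescence and recovered by anti-Flag immunoprecipitation without a ZO-2-specific antibody. The associated publication concerns PDZ domain-dependent complexes between ZO-2 and the transcriptional co-activator YAP2, and their effect on YAP2 nuclear localization and signalling. This points to use of the construct in co-expression, co-immunoprecipitation and localization experiments examining that interaction.
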