>Addgene plasmid #27415 | p2Flag CMV2-ZO-2 | addgene partial sequence | sequence record 33820 | 27415 with CMV-F
ATTGATCTACCATGGACTACAAAGACGATGACGACNAGCTTGCGGCCGCGAATTCAAGCTTAGCCACCAT
GGACTACAAAGACGATGACGATAAAGCAAGGCTCGAATCGGTACCCATGCCGGTGCGAGGAGACCGCGGG
TTTCCACCCCGGCGGGAGCTGTCAGGTTGGCTCCGCGCCCCAGGCATGGAAGAGCTGATATGGGAACAGT
ACACTGTGACCCTACAAAAGGATTCCAAAAGAGGATTTGGAATTGCAGTGTCCGGAGGCAGAGACAACCC
CCACTTTGAAAATGGAGAAACGTCAATTGTCATTTCTGATGTGCTCCCGGGTGGGCCTGCTGATGGGCTG
CTCCAAGAAAATGACAGAGTGGTCATGGTCAATGGCACCCCCATGGAGGATGTGCTTCATTCGTTTGCAG
TTCAGCAGCTCAGAAAAAGTGGGAAGGTCGCTGCTATTGTGGTCAAGAGGCCCCGGAAGGTCCAGGTGGC
CGCACTTCAGGCCAGCCCTCCCCTGGATCAGGATGACCGGGCTTTTGAGGTGATGGACGAGTTTGATGGC
AGAAGTTTCCGGAGTGGCTACAGCGAGAGGAGCCGGCTGAACAGCCATGGGGG
